Addgene plasmid #90203: LP539
Purpose: pCMV-myc with cDNA encoding HsTRAPPC8 aa residues 1-700
Depositing lab: Lotte Pedersen. Depositing organization: University of Copenhagen. Publication: Targeting of ASH Domain-Containing Proteins to the Centrosome. Verdier P, Morthorst SK, Pedersen LB. Methods Mol Biol. 2016;1454:15-33. doi: 10.1007/978-1-4939-3789-9_2. PubMed 27514913.
Backbone
  Vector backbone: pCMV-Myc
  Backbone manufacturer: Clontech
  Backbone size w/o insert (bp): 3800
  Total vector size (bp): 5900
  Modifications to backbone: None
  Vector type: Mammalian Expression
Growth in bacteria
  Bacterial resistance: Ampicillin, 100 μg/mL
  Growth temperature: 37°C
  Growth strain: DH5alpha
  Copy number: Unknown
Gene/Insert
  Gene/Insert name: TRAPPC8
  Species: H. sapiens (human)
  Insert size (bp): 2100
  Mutation: aa residues 1-700
  GenBank ID: NP_055754.2
  Entrez Gene: TRAPPC8 (a.k.a. GSG1, HsT2706, KIAA1012, TRS85)
  Promoter: CMV
  Tag / fusion protein: Myc (N terminal on insert)
  Cloning method: Restriction Enzyme; 5′ cloning site SalI (not destroyed); 3′ cloning site KpnI (not destroyed)
  Sequencing primers: 5′ CMV-F: CGCAAATGGGCGGTAGGCGTG; 3′ M13 Reverse: CAGGAAACAGCTATGAC
Terms and licenses: Academic/Nonprofit Terms; Industry Terms: Not Available to Industry
Depositor comments: Figures in Verdier et al. 2016 might suggest Myc tag is at the C-terminus, but the cloning vector is pCMV-Myc and the Myc tag is placed on N-terminus of protein. Addgene's sequencing results found an S697D mutation in TRAPPC8 compared to the reference sequence NP_055754.2. This mutation is not known to affect plasmid function.
How to cite: LP539 was a gift from Lotte Pedersen (Addgene plasmid # 90203 ; http://n2t.net/addgene:90203 ; RRID:Addgene_90203)
