[The description below was written by a language model from this plasmid's Addgene catalogue record and pLannotate feature annotations shown in this document.]
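Description:
LP539 is a mammalian expression plasmid built on the commercial pCMV-Myc backbone, carrying a cDNA fragment that encodes amino acids 1–700 of human TRAPPC8 (also known as KIAA1012 or TRS85). TRAPPC8 is a TRAPP complex component implicated in early ER-to-Golgi trafficking and in maintaining the ATG9 pool needed for autophagy initiation. The roughly 2.1 kb insert was placed between SalI and KpnI sites, both retained, giving a total plasmid of about 5.9 kb. In E. coli it is maintained through a high-copy ColE1/pUC-type origin and selected with ampicillin via the β-lactamase gene. The annotated lac promoter/operator, lacZα, lacI, rop and bom pieces are only short remnants of the cloning-vector lineage and have no stated role here.

Expression in mammalian cells is driven by the human cytomegalovirus immediate-early enhancer and promoter, followed by a modified SV40 intron with splice donor and acceptor sites, which generally improves transcript processing, and terminated by an SV40 polyadenylation signal downstream of the coding region. The truncated protein is fused to a Myc epitope at its N-terminus. The depositor notes that figures in the associated publication could suggest a C-terminal tag, but the vector design puts it at the N-terminus. The feature table does not annotate the tag separately. Repository sequencing found an S697D change relative to the reference protein, which is not known to affect function. No mammalian selection marker is annotated, so the plasmid is suited to transient transfection. The associated work concerns targeting of ASH domain-containing proteins to the centrosome, which is consistent with using this tagged truncation for localization or detection studies.
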