Features (pLannotate 1.2.2; 16 found; start..end, strand, type, name):
      1..304     +  enhancer       CMV enhancer: human cytomegalovirus immediate early enhancer
    305..508     +  promoter       CMV promoter: human cytomegalovirus (CMV) immediate early promoter
    646..742     +  intron         SV40 intron: modified SV40 intron with splice donor and acceptor sites
    875..2974    +  CDS            TRAPPC8 (fragment): TPPC8_HUMAN - Also known as KIAA1012. Experimental evidence at protein level: Swiss-Prot protein existence level 1. Plays a role in endoplasmic reticulum to Golgi apparatus trafficking at a very early stage (PubMed:21525244). Maintains together with TBC1D14 the cycling pool of ATG9 required for initiation of autophagy (PubMed:26711178). From Homo sapiens (Human).
   2995..3129    -  polyA_signal   SV40 poly(A) signal: SV40 polyadenylation signal
   3264..3280    -  protein_bind   lac operator: The lac repressor binds to the lac operator to inhibit transcription in E. coli. This inhibition can be relieved by adding lactose or isopropyl-β-D-thiogalactopyranoside (IPTG). lac repressor encoded by lacI
   3288..3318    -  promoter       lac promoter: promoter for the E. coli lac operon
   3333..3354    -  protein_bind   CAP binding site: CAP binding activates transcription in the presence of cAMP. E. coli catabolite activator protein
   3367..3459    -  CDS            lacI (fragment): lac repressor; lacI; The lac repressor binds to the lac operator to inhibit transcription in E. coli. This inhibition can be relieved by adding lactose or isopropyl-β-D-thiogalactopyranoside (IPTG).
   3642..4230    -  rep_origin     ori: high-copy-number ColE1/pMB1/pBR322/pUC origin of replication
   4401..5261    -  CDS            AmpR: β-lactamase; bla; confers resistance to ampicillin, carbenicillin, and related antibiotics
   5262..5366    -  promoter       AmpR promoter: bla
   5461..5496    +  CDS            rop (fragment): Rop protein, which maintains plasmids at low copy number; rop
   5598..5697    +  misc_feature   bom (fragment): basis of mobility region from pBR322
   5703..5858    -  CDS            lacZα (fragment): LacZα fragment of β-galactosidase; lacZ fragment
   5864..2       -  misc_feature   MCS (fragment) (across the origin): pUC18/19 multiple cloning site
>Addgene plasmid #90203 | LP539 | addgene full sequence | sequence record 178313 | Addgene NGS Result
CGTTACATAACTTACGGTAAATGGCCCGCCTGGCTGACCGCCCAACGACCCCCGCCCATTGACGTCAATA
ATGACGTATGTTCCCATAGTAACGCCAATAGGGACTTTCCATTGACGTCAATGGGTGGAGTATTTACGGT
AAACTGCCCACTTGGCAGTACATCAAGTGTATCATATGCCAAGTACGCCCCCTATTGACGTCAATGACGG
TAAATGGCCCGCCTGGCATTATGCCCAGTACATGACCTTATGGGACTTTCCTACTTGGCAGTACATCTAC
GTATTAGTCATCGCTATTACCATGGTGATGCGGTTTTGGCAGTACATCAATGGGCGTGGATAGCGGTTTG
ACTCACGGGGATTTCCAAGTCTCCACCCCATTGACGTCAATGGGAGTTTGTTTTGGCACCAAAATCAACG
GGACTTTCCAAAATGTCGTAACAACTCCGCCCCATTGACGCAAATGGGCGGTAGGCGTGTACGGTGGGAG
GTCTATATAAGCAGAGCTCGTTTAGTGAACCGTCAGATCGCCTGGAGACGCCATCCACGCTGTTTTGACC
TCCATAGAAGACACCGGGACCGATCCAGCCTCCGGACTCTAGAGGATCCGGTACTAGAGGAACTGAAAAA
CCAGAAAGTTAACTGGTAAGTTTAGTCTTTTTGTCTTTTATTTCAGGTCCCGGATCCGGTGGTGGTGCAA
ATCAAAGAACTGCTCCTCAGTGGATGTTGCCTTTACTTCTAGGCCTGTACGGAAGTGTTACTTCTGCTCT
AAAAGCTGCGGAATTGTACCCGCGGGCCCACCATGGCATCAATGCAGAAGCTGATCTCAGAGGAGGACCT
GCTTATGGCCATGGAGGCCCGAATTCGGTCGACTATGGCCCAGTGTGTACAATCAGTGCAGGAGCTAATC
CCGGACTCCTTCGTCCCCTGTGTCGCTGCGCTGTGCAGCGACGAAGCCGAGCGGCTCACTCGTCTCAATC
ACCTCAGCTTCGCGGAGCTGCTTAAGCCCTTCTCCCGCCTCACTTCCGAGGTTCACATGAGAGATCCTAA
TAATCAACTTCACGTAATTAAAAATTTGAAGATAGCAGTAAGCAACATTGTCACCCAGCCACCTCAGCCT
GGAGCCATCCGGAAGCTTTTGAATGATGTTGTTTCTGGCAGTCAGCCTGCAGAAGGATTAGTAGCTAATG
TGATTACAGCAGGAGATTATGACCTTAACATCAGTGCCACTACTCCATGGTTTGAGTCTTACAGAGAAAC
CTTTCTTCAGTCGATGCCAGCATCGGATCATGAATTTCTGAACCACTATTTAGCATGTATGTTGGTAGCG
TCATCTAGTGAAGCTGAACCTGTGGAACAGTTTTCAAAGTTGTCACAAGAACAGCATCGAATTCAGCACA
ACAGTGATTATTCCTACCCCAAGTGGTTTATACCAAATACACTTAAATACTATGTACTTTTACATGATGT
AAGTGCAGGAGATGAACAGAGAGCTGAATCAATTTATGAAGAAATGAAACAGAAATATGGAACTCAGGGT
TGCTATTTACTTAAAATTAATTCTCGAACATCTAATCGAGCATCAGATGAACAGATACCAGATCCTTGGA
GTCAGTATCTCCAGAAAAATAGTATTCAAAACCAGGAATCATATGAAGATGGCCCTTGTACTATAACTTC
AAATAAGAATTCTGATAATAACTTGCTTTCATTGGATGGATTAGATAACGAAGTCAAAGATGGCTTACCA
AATAACTTTAGAGCTCACCCACTTCAGTTGGAGCAATCCAGTGACCCTTCTAACAGTATTGATGGCCCAG
ATCATCTAAGATCTGCTTCATCGTTACATGAAACAAAGAAAGGAAATACTGGAATAATTCATGGTGCATG
TTTAACACTTACTGATCACGATAGAATTCGACAGTTTATACAAGAGTTCACATTTCGGGGCCTTTTGCCA
CATATAGAGAAAACAATTAGGCAATTAAACGATCAGCTAATATCAAGAAAAGGTTTGAGTCGATCTCTAT
TTTCTGCAACTAAAAAATGGTTTAGTGGCAGTAAAGTTCCAGAAAAGAGCATTAATGACCTGAAAAATAC
ATCTGGCTTGCTGTATCCGCCGGAAGCACCAGAACTTCAAATCAGGAAAATGGCTGACTTATGTTTTTTG
GTGCAGCATTATGATTTGGCTTACAGTTGCTATCATACTGCAAAGAAAGATTTTCTTAATGATCAAGCAA
TGCTTTATGCAGCTGGTGCCTTGGAAATGGCAGCAGTGTCTGCTTTTCTTCAACCAGGAGCACCTAGGCC
ATATCCTGCTCATTACATGGATACAGCAATTCAGACATACAGAGATATCTGCAAGAATATGGTGTTGGCT
GAAAGATGTGTGTTGCTTAGTGCTGAACTTTTAAAAAGCCAAAGCAAATATTCAGAGGCTGCAGCTCTCC
TAATACGGTTGACCAGTGAGGATTCTGATCTTCGAAGTGCACTTCTTTTGGAACAGGCAGCACATTGCTT
TATAAACATGAAAAGTCCCATGGTTAGAAAATATGCATTTCATATGATATTGGCAGGCCATCGATTTAGT
AAAGCAGGGCAGAAAAAGCATGCTTTACGCTGTTACTGTCAAGCCATGCAAGTTTACAAAGGAAAAGGCT
GGTCTCTTGCAGAGGATCACATTAATTTCACTATTGGGCGCCAGTCCTATACTCTTAGACAGCTGGATAA
TGCTGTGTCTGCTTTTAGGCATATTCTAATTAATGAAAGTAAACAATCTGCTGCTCAACAGGGGGCTTTC
CTCAGAGAATATCTTTATGTTTACAAGAATGTAAGTCAGCTGTCACCAGATGGTCCTTTGCCACAGCTTC
CTTTACCGTATATTAACAGTTCAGCAACACGGGTTTTTTTTGGCCATGACAGACGACCAGCGGATGGTGA
AAAACAAGCAGCTACTCATGTAGATCTTGATCAATGAGGTACCGCGGCCGCGGGGATCCAGACATGATAA
GATACATTGATGAGTTTGGACAAACCACAACTAGAATGCAGTGAAAAAAATGCTTTATTTGTGAAATTTG
TGATGCTATTGCTTTATTTGTAACCATTATAAGCTGCAATAAACAAGTTAACAACAACAATTGCATTCAT
TTTATGTTTCAGGTTCAGGGGGAGGTGTGGGAGGTTTTTTCGGATCCTCTAGAGTCGATCTGCAGGCATG
CTAGCTTGGCGTAATCATGGTCATAGCTGTTTCCTGTGTGAAATTGTTATCCGCTCACAATTCCACACAA
CATACGAGCCGGAAGCATAAAGTGTAAAGCCTGGGGTGCCTAATGAGTGAGCTAACTCACATTAATTGCG
TTGCGCTCACTGCCCGCTTTCCAGTCGGGAAACCTGTCGTGCCAGCTGCATTAATGAATCGGCCAACGCG
CGGGGAGAGGCGGTTTGCGTATTGGGCGCTCTTCCGCTTCCTCGCTCACTGACTCGCTGCGCTCGGTCGT
TCGGCTGCGGCGAGCGGTATCAGCTCACTCAAAGGCGGTAATACGGTTATCCACAGAATCAGGGGATAAC
GCAGGAAAGAACATGTGAGCAAAAGGCCAGCAAAAGGCCAGGAACCGTAAAAAGGCCGCGTTGCTGGCGT
TTTTCCATAGGCTCCGCCCCCCTGACGAGCATCACAAAAATCGACGCTCAAGTCAGAGGTGGCGAAACCC
GACAGGACTATAAAGATACCAGGCGTTTCCCCCTGGAAGCTCCCTCGTGCGCTCTCCTGTTCCGACCCTG
CCGCTTACCGGATACCTGTCCGCCTTTCTCCCTTCGGGAAGCGTGGCGCTTTCTCATAGCTCACGCTGTA
GGTATCTCAGTTCGGTGTAGGTCGTTCGCTCCAAGCTGGGCTGTGTGCACGAACCCCCCGTTCAGCCCGA
CCGCTGCGCCTTATCCGGTAACTATCGTCTTGAGTCCAACCCGGTAAGACACGACTTATCGCCACTGGCA
GCAGCCACTGGTAACAGGATTAGCAGAGCGAGGTATGTAGGCGGTGCTACAGAGTTCTTGAAGTGGTGGC
CTAACTACGGCTACACTAGAAGAACAGTATTTGGTATCTGCGCTCTGCTGAAGCCAGTTACCTTCGGAAA
AAGAGTTGGTAGCTCTTGATCCGGCAAACAAACCACCGCTGGTAGCGGTGGTTTTTTTGTTTGCAAGCAG
CAGATTACGCGCAGAAAAAAAGGATCTCAAGAAGATCCTTTGATCTTTTCTACGGGGTCTGACGCTCAGT
GGAACGAAAACTCACGTTAAGGGATTTTGGTCATGAGATTATCAAAAAGGATCTTCACCTAGATCCTTTT
AAATTAAAAATGAAGTTTTAAATCAATCTAAAGTATATATGAGTAAACTTGGTCTGACAGTTACCAATGC
TTAATCAGTGAGGCACCTATCTCAGCGATCTGTCTATTTCGTTCATCCATAGTTGCCTGACTCCCCGTCG
TGTAGATAACTACGATACGGGAGGGCTTACCATCTGGCCCCAGTGCTGCAATGATACCGCGAGACCCACG
CTCACCGGCTCCAGATTTATCAGCAATAAACCAGCCAGCCGGAAGGGCCGAGCGCAGAAGTGGTCCTGCA
ACTTTATCCGCCTCCATCCAGTCTATTAATTGTTGCCGGGAAGCTAGAGTAAGTAGTTCGCCAGTTAATA
GTTTGCGCAACGTTGTTGCCATTGCTACAGGCATCGTGGTGTCACGCTCGTCGTTTGGTATGGCTTCATT
CAGCTCCGGTTCCCAACGATCAAGGCGAGTTACATGATCCCCCATGTTGTGCAAAAAAGCGGTTAGCTCC
TTCGGTCCTCCGATCGTTGTCAGAAGTAAGTTGGCCGCAGTGTTATCACTCATGGTTATGGCAGCACTGC
ATAATTCTCTTACTGTCATGCCATCCGTAAGATGCTTTTCTGTGACTGGTGAGTACTCAACCAAGTCATT
CTGAGAATAGTGTATGCGGCGACCGAGTTGCTCTTGCCCGGCGTCAATACGGGATAATACCGCGCCACAT
AGCAGAACTTTAAAAGTGCTCATCATTGGAAAACGTTCTTCGGGGCGAAAACTCTCAAGGATCTTACCGC
TGTTGAGATCCAGTTCGATGTAACCCACTCGTGCACCCAACTGATCTTCAGCATCTTTTACTTTCACCAG
CGTTTCTGGGTGAGCAAAAACAGGAAGGCAAAATGCCGCAAAAAAGGGAATAAGGGCGACACGGAAATGT
TGAATACTCATACTCTTCCTTTTTCAATATTATTGAAGCATTTATCAGGGTTATTGTCTCATGAGCGGAT
ACATATTTGAATGTATTTAGAAAAATAAACAAATAGGGGTTCCGCGCACATTTCCCCGAAAAGTGCCACC
TGACGTCTAAGAAACCATTATTATCATGACATTAACCTATAAAAATAGGCGTATCACGAGGCCCTTTCGT
CTCGCGCGTTTCGGTGATGACGGTGAAAACCTCTGACACATGCAGCTCCCGGAGACGGTCACAGCTTGTC
TGTAAGCGGATGCCGGGAGCAGACAAGCCCGTCAGGGCGCGTCAGCGGGTGTTGGCGGGTGTCGGGGCTG
GCTTAACTATGCGGCATCAGAGCAGATTGTACTGAGAGTGCACCATATGCGGTGTGAAATACCGCACAGA
TGCGTAAGGAGAAAATACCGCATCAGGCGCCATTCGCCATTCAGGCTGCGCAACTGTTGGGAAGGGCGAT
CGGTGCGGGCCTCTTCGCTATTACGCCAGCTGGCGAAAGGGGGATGTGCTGCAAGGCGATTAAGTTGGGT
AACGCCAGGGTTTTCCCAGTCACGACGTTGTAAAACGACGGCCAGTGAGTTCGAGCTTGCATGCCTGCAG
GT
